>Addgene plasmid #201557 | EGFP in pDBEcR-pIND(SP1)/Bla | addgene full sequence | sequence record 400936 | Addgene NGS Result
CAGTTGAAGTCGGAAGTTTACATACACTTAAGTTGGAGTCATTAAAACTCGTTTTTCAACTACTCCACAA
ATTTCTTGTTAACAAACAATAGTTTTGGCAAGTCAGTTAGGACATCTACTTTGTGCATGACACAAGTCAT
TTTTCCAACAATTGTTTACAGACAGATTATTTCACTTATAATTCACTGTATCACAATTCCAGTGGGTCAG
AAGTTTACATACACTAAGTTCGACTCCTCTGCAGAATGCGGCGATGTTTCGGTAAGGGGTCCGCTATCTA
GTAGGCCCAGCTGGTTCTTTCCGCCTCAGAAGCCATAGAGCCCACCGCATCCCCAGCATGCCTGCTATTG
TCTTCCCAATCCTCCCCCTTGCTGTCCTGCCCCACCCCACCCCCCAGAATAGAATGACACCTACTCAGAC
AATGCGATGCAATTTCCTCATTTTATTAGGAAAGGACAGTGGGAGTGGCACCTTCCAGGGTCAAGGAAGG
CACGGGGGAGGGGCAAACAACAGATGGCTGGCAACTAGAAGGCACAGTCGAGGCTGATCAGCGAGCTCTA
GAGAATTGATCCCCAAGCTTCGGCCACGAAGTGCTTAGCCCTCCCACACATAACCAGAGGGCAGCAATTC
ACGAATCCCAACTGCCGTCGGCTGTCCATCACTGTCCTTCACTATGGCTTTGATCCCAGGATGCAGATCG
AGAAGCACCTGTCGGCACCGTCCGCAGGGGCTCAAGATGCCCCTGTTCTCATTTCCGATCGCGACGATAC
AAGTCAGGTTGCCAGCTGCCGCAGCAGCAGCAGTGCCCAGCACCACGAGTTCTGCACAAGGTCCCCCAGT
AAAATGATATACATTGACACCAGTGAAGATGCGGCCGTCGCTAGAGAGAGCTGCGCTGGCGACGCTGTAG
TCTTCAGAGATGGGGATGCTGTTGATTGTAGCCGTTGCTCTTTCAATGAGGGTGGATTCTTCTTGAGACA
AAGGCTTGGCCATCGATGGGCCAGGATTCTCCTCGACGTCACCGCATGTTAGCAGACTTCCTCTGCCCTC
TCCACTACCAGACTTGCTAGTGGATCCGTTCAAGTCTTCTTCTGAGATTAATTTTTGTTCACCGTTCAAG
TCTTCCTCGGAGATTAGCTTTTGTTCACCGTTCAAATCTTCTTCAGAAATCAACTTTTGTTCACCACTTG
CGGCAGAACCGGATCCCAGCACCACGGGGTTGGTGGGGGGCAGCACGGTGGGGTGGGTGGTGGCCACCTC
GGCCACGTCCCAGATCTCCTCCAGGAAGGGGGGCAGCTTGCGGTTCTTCAGCTTCAGGCTGATGCACATG
TTGCTGTTCTGGGTGCCCAGGGTGCGCAGCTCGGTCAGCACGCTCAGGATGCGGCCGTAGATCACGGCGC
AGCGGCTGCTGGCGCTGTTCTGGTTGATGATGTAGATGCGCAGGGTGTTCAGGTAGTAGCGCTGGATCTC
CTCCACCAGGCTGGGCTGCTCCAGGCCGGGGCGGTCGCTGAAGATCACGATGGCGGTCAGCAGGGCGAAG
TGCACGTTGTCCATGCCCATCGCGAACATGCAGCGGCAGAAGTGCAGCAGGTCCTCGATCACGTAGGCCA
TGCCGCCCTGGCGGTAGTTGTCGCGGGTGTAGGCCTTGTTGTTGGCGAACAGCACGCTGTCGCTGGCGGC
GTCGTAGCGGCGGGCCACGCGCAGCATCATCACCTCGCTGCTGCTGGCCTTCAGCAGGGTGATCTGGTCG
CTCTGGCTGATCTTGCTGAAGCCGGGCAGGCCCTTGGCGAACTCCACGATCAGCTGCACGGTCAGGATGG
TCATCTCGGTGATCTGGCGGAAGGGCAGGTCGCTCTCCTCGTCCTCCTCGTCGCTCTGCCAGGTCTGGGT
CACGCGCTTCAGGTCCTCGTCGCTGGGCTGCTCGTAGCCCTCCTGGTACCACACCAGGCGGGCGATCAGG
CTCTTCTGGTTGGCGCTCAGGGGGGGGATGTTCTTCTGGCGGTTCTGCTCCATCAGCTTCTCGCTCAGGT
AGCGGGGCACCACCTCGTGGATGCGGGCGGCCTCNGGGGGGGGGGGGTCGCACTGCATGATGGGGGGCAT
GTGGTCCTCCACGGTGGTGGTGCTCACGGGCAGCAGGATGCCCTTGTCCTTCTTCTGGCGCTGGCGGTCC
TTGTTCTTGCTGGGCTCCTGTATGACGCATTCCGGCCGCATACCCACGGCCAGGCACTTTTTCAGGCGGC
ACTCCTGACACTTTCGCCTCATGTACATGTCCATTTCGCAGGCGCGCCCGAACTTGCAGCAGTAGACGGC
GCTCTTCGTAACGCTGCGTCGAAAGAACACCTTGCAGGATCCACAGGTGAGGGCGTTGTAGTGGTAGCCG
GAGGCCCTGTCGCCGCAAACCAGGCACAGCTCCTCTTGCACCCGTGGCGCAGGTCCCTTCTTGCTCTTCT
TCGCATCGCAGCTTTCGTTCGCCGAGTATCCGTTCAAGCTGCTCGAAGGCGAGAGATCATCGCGACCTGA
AGATATAGAATTTGATATTCTTCTAGAGGTACCTAGAAGCTTCCCACCGTACTCGTCAATTCCAAGGGCA
TCGGTAAACATCTGCTCAAACTCGAAGTCGGCCATATCCAGAGCGCCGTAGGGGGCGGAGTCGTGGGGGG
TAAATCCCGGACCTGGGGAATCCCCGTCCCCCAACATGTCCAGATCGAAATCGTCTAGCGCGTCGGCATG
CGCCATCGCCACGTCCTCGCCGTCTAAGTGGAGTTCGTCCCCCAGGCTGACATCGGTCGGGGGGGCCATG
GTGGCCTCAGAGGCCAGCTTGGGGTAGTTTTCACGACACCTTAAATGGAAGAAAAAAACTTTGAACCACT
GTCTGAGGCTTGAGAATGAACCAAGATCCAAACTCAAAAAGGGCAAATTCCAAGGAGAATTACATCAAGT
GCCAAGCTGGCCTAACTTCAGTCTCCACCCACTCAGTATGGGGAAACTCCATCGCATAAAACCCCTCCCC
CCAACCTAAAGACGACGTACTCCAAAAGCTCGAGAACTAATCGAGGTGCCTGGACGGCGCCCGGTACTCC
GTGGAGTCACATGAAGCGACGGCTGAGGACGGAAAGGCCCTTTTCCTTTGTGTGGGTGACTCACCCGCCC
GCTCTCCCGAGCGCCGCGTCCTCCATTTTGAGCTCCCTGCAGCAGGGCCGGGAAGCGGCCATCTTTCCGC
TCACGCAACTGGTGCCGACCGGGCCAGCCTTGCCGCCCAGGGCGGGGCGATACACGGCGGCGCGAGGCCA
GGCACCAGAGCAGGCCGGCCAGCTTGAGACTACCCCCGTCCGATTCTCGGTGGCCGCGCTCGCAGGCCCC
GCCTCGCCGAACATGTGCGCTGGGACGCACGGGCCCCGTCGCCGCCCGCGGCCCCAAAAACCGAAATACC
AGTGTGCAGATCTTGGCCCGCATTTACAAGACTATCTTGCCAGAAAAAAAGCGTCGCAGCAGGTCATCAA
AAATTTTAAATGGCTAGAGACTTATCGAAAGCAGCGAGACAGGCGCGAAGGTGCCACCAGATTCGCACGC
GGCGGCCCCAGCGCCCAAGCCAGGCCTCAACTCAAGCACGAGGCGAAGGGGCTCCTTAAGCGCAAGGCCT
CGAACTCTCCCACCCACTTCCAACCCGAAGCTCGGGATCAAGAATCACGTACTGCAGCCAGGGGCGTGGA
AGTAATTCAAGGCACGCAAGGGCCATAACCCGTAAAGAGGCCAGGCCCGCGGGAACCACACACGGCACTT
ACCTGTGTTCTGGCGGCAAACCCGTTGCGAAAAAGAACGTTCACGGCGACTACTGCACTTATATACGGTT
CTCCCCCACCCTCGGGAAAAAGGCGGAGCCAGTACACGACATCACTTTCCCAGTTTACCCCGCGCCACCT
TCTCTAGGCACCGGTTCAATTGCCGACCCCTCCCCCCAACTTCTCGGGGACTGTGGGCGATGTGCGCTCT
GCCCACTGACGGGCACCGGAGCCTCTAGGGTCGACCTCGACGGATCGGGAGATCTCGGCCGCATATTAAG
TGCATTGTTCTCGATACCGCTAAGTGCATTGTTCTCGTTAGCTCGATGGACAAGTGCATTGTTCTCTTGC
TGAAAGCTCGATGGACAAGTGCATTGTTCTCTTGCTGAAAGCTCGATGGACAAGTGCATTGTTCTCTTGC
TGAAAGCTCGATGGACAAGTGCATTGTTCTCTTGCTGAAAGCTCAGTACCCGGGTCGGAGTACTGCCCCG
CCCCTAGCGATTAGCCCCGGCCCCGCATAGCTCCGCCCCGGGAGTACCCTCGACCGCCGGAGTATAAATA
GAGGCGCTTCGTCTACGGAGCGACAATTCAATTCAAACAAGCAAAGTGAACACGTCGCTAAGCGAAAGCT
AAGCAAATAAACAAGCGCAGCTGAACAAGCTAAACAATCTGCAGTAAAGTGCAAGTTAAAGTGAATCAAT
TAAAAGTAACCAGCAACCAAGTAAATCAACTGCAACTACTGAAATCTGCCAAGAAGTAATTATTGAATAC
AAGAAGAGAACTCTGAATACTTTCAACAAGTTACCGAGAAAGAAGAACTCACACACAGCTAGCCACAATG
GACTACAAAGACGATGACGATAAAGCCATGCTGGAAGTTCTGTTTCAGGGGCCCATGGTGAGCAAGGGCG
AGGAGCTGTTCACCGGGGTGGTGCCCATCCTGGTCGAGCTGGACGGCGACGTAAACGGCCACAAGTTCAG
CGTGTCCGGCGAGGGCGAGGGCGATGCCACCTACGGCAAGCTGACCCTGAAGTTCATCTGCACCACCGGC
AAGCTGCCCGTGCCCTGGCCCACCCTCGTGACCACCCTGACCTACGGCGTGCAGTGCTTCAGCCGCTACC
CCGACCACATGAAGCAGCACGACTTCTTCAAGTCCGCCATGCCCGAAGGCTACGTCCAGGAGCGCACCAT
CTTCTTCAAGGACGACGGCAACTACAAGACCCGCGCCGAGGTGAAGTTCGAGGGCGACACCCTGGTGAAC
CGCATCGAGCTGAAGGGCATCGACTTCAAGGAGGACGGCAACATCCTGGGGCACAAGCTGGAGTACAACT
ACAACAGCCACAACGTCTATATCATGGCCGACAAGCAGAAGAACGGCATCAAGGTGAACTTCAAGATCCG
CCACAACATCGAGGACGGCAGCGTGCAGCTCGCCGACCACTACCAGCAGAACACCCCCATCGGCGACGGC
CCCGTGCTGCTGCCCGACAACCACTACCTGAGCACCCAGTCCGCCCTGAGCAAAGACCCCAACGAGAAGC
GCGATCACATGGTCCTGCTGGAGTTCGTGACCGCCGCCGGGATCACTCTCGGCATGGACGAGCTGTACAA
GTAAAGCGGCCGCGACTCTAGAGGATCCAGACATGATAAGAATTCACTCCTCAGGTGCAGGCTGCCTATC
AGAAGGTGGTGGCTGGTGTGGCCAATGCCCTGGCTCACAAATACCACTGAGATCTTTTTCCCTCTGCCAA
AAATTATGGGGACATCATGAAGCCCCTTGAGCATCTGACTTCTGGCTAATAAAGGAAATTTATTTTCATT
GCAATAGTGTGTTGGAATTTTTTGTGTCTCTCACTCGGAAGGACATATGGGAGGGCAAATCATTTAAAAC
ATCAGAATGAGTATTTGGTTTAGAGTTTGGCAACATATGCCATATGCTGGCTGCCATGAACTAGCTACTC
GGGACCCCTTACCGAAACATCGCCGCATTCTGCAGAGGAGTCGAGTGTATGTAAACTTCTGACCCACTGG
GAATGTGATGAAAGAAATAAAAGCTGAAATGAATCATTCTCTCTACTATTATTCTGATATTTCACATTCT
TAAAATAAAGTGGTGATCCTAACTGACCTAAGACAGGGAATTTTTACTAGGATTAAATGTCAGGAATTGT
GAAAAAGTGAGTTTAAATGTATTTGGCTAAGGTGTATGTAAACTTCCGACTTCAACTGTATAGGGATCCG
CTTCCTCGCTCACTGACTCGCTGCGCTCGGTCGTTCGGCTGCGGCGAGCGGTATCAGCTCACTCAAAGGC
GGTAATACGGTTATCCACAGAATCAGGGGATAACGCAGGAAAGAACATGTGAGCAAAAGGCCAGCAAAAG
GCCAGGAACCGTAAAAAGGCCGCGTTGCTGGCGTTTTTCCATAGGCTCCGCCCCCCTGACGAGCATCACA
AAAATCGACGCTCAAGTCAGAGGTGGCGAAACCCGACAGGACTATAAAGATACCAGGCGTTTCCCCCTGG
AAGCTCCCTCGTGCGCTCTCCTGTTCCGACCCTGCCGCTTACCGGATACCTGTCCGCCTTTCTCCCTTCG
GGAAGCGTGGCGCTTTCTCATAGCTCACGCTGTAGGTATCTCAGTTCGGTGTAGGTCGTTCGCTCCAAGC
TGGGCTGTGTGCACGAACCCCCCGTTCAGCCCGACCGCTGCGCCTTATCCGGTAACTATCGTCTTGAGTC
CAACCCGGTAAGACACGACTTATCGCCACTGGCAGCAGCCACTGGTAACAGGATTAGCAGAGCGAGGTAT
GTAGGCGGTGCTACAGAGTTCTTGAAGTGGTGGCCTAACTACGGCTACACTAGAAGAACAGTATTTGGTA
TCTGCGCTCTGCTGAAGCCAGTTACCTTCGGAAAAAGAGTTGGTAGCTCTTGATCCGGCAAACAAACCAC
CGCTGGTAGCGGTGGTTTTTTTGTTTGCAAGCAGCAGATTACGCGCAGAAAAAAAGGATCTCAAGAAGAT
CCTTTGATCTTTTCTACGGGGTCTGACGCTCAGTGGAACGAAAACTCACGTTAAGGGATTTTGGTCATGA
GATTATCAAAAAGGATCTTCACCTAGATCCTTTTAAATTAAAAATGAAGTTTTAAATCAATCTAAAGTAT
ATATGAGTAAACTTGGTCTGACAGTTACCAATGCTTAATCAGTGAGGCACCTATCTCAGCGATCTGTCTA
TTTCGTTCATCCATAGTTGCCTGACTCCCCGTCGTGTAGATAACTACGATACGGGAGGGCTTACCATCTG
GCCCCAGTGCTGCAATGATACCGCGAGACCCACGCTCACCGGCTCCAGATTTATCAGCAATAAACCAGCC
AGCCGGAAGGGCCGAGCGCAGAAGTGGTCCTGCAACTTTATCCGCCTCCATCCAGTCTATTAATTGTTGC
CGGGAAGCTAGAGTAAGTAGTTCGCCAGTTAATAGTTTGCGCAACGTTGTTGCCATTGCTACAGGCATCG
TGGTGTCACGCTCGTCGTTTGGTATGGCTTCATTCAGCTCCGGTTCCCAACGATCAAGGCGAGTTACATG
ATCCCCCATGTTGTGCAAAAAAGCGGTTAGCTCCTTCGGTCCTCCGATCGTTGTCAGAAGTAAGTTGGCC
GCAGTGTTATCACTCATGGTTATGGCAGCACTGCATAATTCTCTTACTGTCATGCCATCCGTAAGATGCT
TTTCTGTGACTGGTGAGTACTCAACCAAGTCATTCTGAGAATAGTGTATGCGGCGACCGAGTTGCTCTTG
CCCGGCGTCAATACGGGATAATACCGCGCCACATAGCAGAACTTTAAAAGTGCTCATCATTGGAAAACGT
TCTTCGGGGCGAAAACTCTCAAGGATCTTACCGCTGTTGAGATCCAGTTCGATGTAACCCACTCGTGCAC
CCAACTGATCTTCAGCATCTTTTACTTTCACCAGCGTTTCTGGGTGAGCAAAAACAGGAAGGCAAAATGC
CGCAAAAAAGGGAATAAGGGCGACACGGAAATGTTGAATACTCATACTCTTCCTTTTTCAATATTATTGA
AGCATTTATCAGGGTTATTGTCTCATGAGCGGATACATATTTGAATGTATTTAGAAAAATAAACAAATAG
GGGTTCCGCGCACATTTCCCCGAAAAGTGCCACCTGATGCGGTGTGAAATACCGCACAGATGCGTAAGGA
GAAAATACCGCATCAGGAAATTGTAAGCGTTAATATTTTGTTAAAATTGGATCCCTATA
Features (pLannotate 1.2.2; 18 found; start..end, strand, type, name):
    288..309     -  promoter       SV40 promoter (fragment): SV40 enhancer and early promoter
    313..537     -  polyA_signal   bGH poly(A) signal: bovine growth hormone polyadenylation signal
    595..993     -  CDS            BSD: blasticidin S deaminase; Aspergillus terreus BSD; confers resistance to blasticidin
   1075..1185    -  CDS            13xMyc (fragment): 13 tandem Myc epitope tags
   1258..2529    -  CDS            EcR (fragment): ECR_HELVI - Also known as NR1H1. Experimental evidence at protein level: Swiss-Prot protein existence level 1. Receptor for ecdysone. Binds to ecdysone response elements (ECRES) (By similarity). From Heliothis virescens (Tobacco budworm moth).
   2563..2796    -  CDS            VP16 AD: transcriptional activation domain of herpes simplex virus protein VP16 (Triezenberg et al., 1988; Cousens et al., 1989); UL48
   2831..4012    -  promoter       EF-1α promoter: strong constitutive promoter for human elongation factor EF-1α
   4327..4565    +  promoter       hsp70 promoter: Drosophila melanogaster hsp70Bb promoter
   4620..4644    +  CDS            3xFLAG (fragment): three tandem FLAG® epitope tags
   4675..5394    +  CDS            EGFP: the original enhanced GFP (Yang et al., 1996) mammalian codon-optimized
   5414..5431    -  polyA_signal   SV40 poly(A) signal (fragment): SV40 polyadenylation signal
   5430..5507    +  CDS            HBB (fragment): HBB_PONPY - Experimental evidence at transcript level: Swiss-Prot protein existence level 2. Involved in oxygen transport from the lung to the various peripheral tissues. From Pongo pygmaeus (Bornean orangutan).
   5578..5633    +  polyA_signal   β-globin poly(A) signal: rabbit β-globin polyadenylation signal (Gil and Proudfoot, 1987)
   6196..6784    -  rep_origin     ori: high-copy-number ColE1/pMB1/pBR322/pUC origin of replication
   6955..7815    -  CDS            AmpR: β-lactamase; bla; confers resistance to ampicillin, carbenicillin, and related antibiotics
   7816..7920    -  promoter       AmpR promoter: bla
   7947..7997    +  misc_feature   bom (fragment): basis of mobility region from pBR322
   7998..8028    -  rep_origin     M13 ori (fragment): M13 bacteriophage origin of replication; arrow indicates direction of (+) strand synthesis
