[The description below was written by a language model from this plasmid's Addgene catalogue record and pLannotate feature annotations shown in this document.]
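Description:
EGFP in pDBEcR-pIND(SP1)/Bla is an 8,039 bp mammalian expression plasmid built on the pDBEcR/Bla backbone and designed as a single-vector, ecdysone-inducible system that can be integrated into the genome by Sleeping Beauty transposition. In bacteria it is maintained at high copy from a ColE1/pUC-type origin with ampicillin selection (AmpR with its own promoter). The catalogue entry states that the cassette is flanked by Sleeping Beauty inverted terminal repeats, although the automated annotation does not call these repeats as features.

The payload consists of two divergently oriented transcription units. On one strand, the constitutive human EF-1α promoter drives DBEcR, described as a hybrid Drosophila/Bombyx ecdysone receptor. The annotation shows an N-terminal VP16 activation domain fused to an ecdysone receptor segment (matched by homology to a moth EcR) and followed by C-terminal Myc epitopes, recorded as a 3xmyc tag. The blasticidin S deaminase gene lies downstream on the same strand, ahead of a bGH polyadenylation signal, providing blasticidin selection of mammalian cells. How BSD is coupled to the receptor transcript is not annotated. On the opposite strand, the inducible pIND(SP1) promoter, detected here through its minimal Drosophila hsp70 promoter component, drives FLAG-tagged EGFP, terminated by rabbit β-globin sequences and poly(A) signal.

In use, the constitutively expressed receptor activates the pIND(SP1) promoter only when an ecdysone-type ligand is supplied, switching on FLAG-EGFP. The construct serves as a reporter version of the inducible vector, which the associated work uses in a dual-gene ON-OFF toggle system based on independent promoter-degron pairs.
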