Addgene plasmid #201557: EGFP in pDBEcR-pIND(SP1)/Bla
Purpose: Ecdysone-inducible vector with SB ITRs for expressing DBEcR (3xmyc- tagged) and FLAG- EGFP; blasticidin resistance.
Depositing lab: Randy Poon. Depositing organization: Hong Kong University of Science and Technology. Publication: A robust dual gene ON-OFF toggle directed by two independent promoter-degron pairs. Yeung TK, Kim S, Ma HT, Poon RYC. J Cell Sci. 2023 Apr 15;136(8):jcs260754. doi: 10.1242/jcs.260754. Epub 2023 Apr 19. PubMed 36995025.
Backbone
  Vector backbone: pDBEcR/Bla
  Total vector size (bp): 8039
  Vector type: Mammalian Expression, Unspecified ; sleeping beauty transposon
  Selectable markers: Blasticidin
Growth in bacteria
  Bacterial resistance: Ampicillin, 100 μg/mL
  Growth temperature: 37°C
  Growth strain: DH5alpha
  Copy number: High Copy
Gene/Insert
  Gene/Insert name: DBEcR and EGFP
  Species: a hybrid Drosophila/Bombyx ecdysone receptor
  Promoter: EF1a and pIMD(SP1)
  Tag / fusion protein: DBEcR-myc (C terminal on insert); FLAG-EGFP (N terminal on insert)
  Cloning method: Unknown
  Sequencing primers: 5′ 5'-AGCCTCTAGGGTCGACCTCGACGGAT-3'; 3′ CCTGCACCTGAGGAGTGAATTCTTATCATGTCTG
Terms and licenses: Academic/Nonprofit Terms; Industry Terms: Not Available to Industry
How to cite: EGFP in pDBEcR-pIND(SP1)/Bla was a gift from Randy Poon (Addgene plasmid # 201557 ; http://n2t.net/addgene:201557 ; RRID:Addgene_201557)
